Addgene plasmid #80544: Rab25a cds in pGem-T Easy
Purpose: Can be used for in situ hybridisation or other purposes
Depositing lab: Rob Parton. Depositing organization: University of Queensland, Institute for Molecular Bioscience. Publication: A plasmid library of full-length zebrafish rab proteins for in vivo cell biology. Hall TE, Martel N, Lo HP, Xiong Z, Parton RG. Cell Logist. 2017 Mar 1;7(1):e1301151. doi: 10.1080/21592799.2017.1301151. eCollection 2017. PubMed 28396820.
Backbone
  Vector backbone: pGemT easy
  Backbone manufacturer: Promega
Growth in bacteria
  Bacterial resistance: Ampicillin, 100 μg/mL
  Growth temperature: 37°C
  Growth strain: DH5alpha
  Copy number: High Copy
Gene/Insert
  Gene/Insert name: rab25a
  Species: D. rerio (zebrafish)
  Entrez Gene: rab25a (a.k.a. rab25, si:dkeyp-84f11.7, zgc:101648)
Terms and licenses: Academic/Nonprofit Terms; Industry Terms: Not Available to Industry
How to cite: Rab25a cds in pGem-T Easy was a gift from Rob Parton (Addgene plasmid # 80544 ; http://n2t.net/addgene:80544 ; RRID:Addgene_80544)
