[The description below was written by a language model from this plasmid's Addgene catalogue record and pLannotate feature annotations shown in this document.]
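Description:
Rab25a cds in pGem-T Easy is a bacterial cloning plasmid of about 3.7 kb carrying the coding sequence of zebrafish (Danio rerio) rab25a, a Rab-family small GTPase, in the Promega pGEM-T Easy TA-cloning backbone. It belongs to a library of full-length zebrafish rab clones. The plasmid replicates in E. coli from a high-copy ColE1/pUC-type origin and is selected with ampicillin through the β-lactamase gene and its native promoter. An f1 phage origin is also present, which in principle allows production of single-stranded DNA.

The insert sits in the multiple cloning site that interrupts the lacZα region, so the annotation shows only lacZα fragments together with the lac promoter, operator and CAP binding site that normally support blue/white screening. The annotation software labels the roughly 620 bp open reading frame by similarity to mouse Rab25; this reflects homology matching, as the catalogue identifies the gene as zebrafish. A short flanking match to a hornet peptide is almost certainly a spurious hit within polylinker sequence. The coding sequence is flanked by opposing bacteriophage promoters. T7 lies upstream in the same orientation as the ORF, so it would give sense transcripts. SP6 lies downstream facing back toward the insert, so it would give antisense RNA.

There is no eukaryotic promoter, tag or reporter, so this is not an expression vector for animal cells. Its stated use is as a template for in situ hybridisation riboprobes made by in vitro transcription, and it can also serve as a sequence-verified source of the rab25a coding sequence for subcloning.
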