Features (pLannotate 1.2.2; 14 found; start..end, strand, type, name):
    162..750     -  rep_origin     ori: high-copy-number ColE1/pMB1/pBR322/pUC origin of replication
    921..1781    -  CDS            AmpR: β-lactamase; bla; confers resistance to ampicillin, carbenicillin, and related antibiotics
   1782..1886    -  promoter       AmpR promoter: bla
   1913..1963    +  misc_feature   bom (fragment): basis of mobility region from pBR322
   1991..2419    -  rep_origin     f1 ori (sequence partly withheld): f1 bacteriophage origin of replication; arrow indicates direction of (+) strand synthesis
   2423..2580    -  CDS            lacZα (fragment): LacZα fragment of β-galactosidase; lacZ fragment
   2583..2601    +  promoter       T7 promoter: promoter for bacteriophage T7 RNA polymerase
   2663..3283    +  CDS            Rab25: RAB25_MOUSE - Experimental evidence at protein level: Swiss-Prot protein existence level 1. Involved in the regulation of cell survival. Promotes invasive migration of cells in which it functions to localize and maintain integrin alpha-V/beta-1 at the tips of extending pseudopodia. Involved in the regulation of epithelial morphogenesis through the control of CLDN4 expression and localization at tight junctions (PubMed:22696678). May selectively regulate the apical recycling pathway. Together with MYO5B regulates transcytosis (By similarity). From Mus musculus (Mouse).
   3308..3379    -  CDS            VESPI_VESMG (fragment): Experimental evidence at protein level: Swiss-Prot protein existence level 1. Shows contractile activity on isolated ileum smooth muscle. From Vespa magnifica (Hornet).
   3391..3409    -  promoter       SP6 promoter: promoter for bacteriophage SP6 RNA polymerase
   3451..3467    -  protein_bind   lac operator: The lac repressor binds to the lac operator to inhibit transcription in E. coli. This inhibition can be relieved by adding lactose or isopropyl-β-D-thiogalactopyranoside (IPTG). lac repressor encoded by lacI
   3475..3505    -  promoter       lac promoter: promoter for the E. coli lac operon
   3520..3541    -  protein_bind   CAP binding site: CAP binding activates transcription in the presence of cAMP. E. coli catabolite activator protein
   3554..3646    -  CDS            lacI (fragment): lac repressor; lacI; The lac repressor binds to the lac operator to inhibit transcription in E. coli. This inhibition can be relieved by adding lactose or isopropyl-β-D-thiogalactopyranoside (IPTG).
>Addgene plasmid #80544 | Rab25a cds in pGem-T Easy | addgene full sequence | sequence record 176468 | Addgene NGS Result
GACTCGCTGCGCTCGGTCGTTCGGCTGCGGCGAGCGGTATCAGCTCACTCAAAGGCGGTAATACGGTTAT
CCACAGAATCAGGGGATAACGCAGGAAAGAACATGTGAGCAAAAGGCCAGCAAAAGGCCAGGAACCGTAA
AAAGGCCGCGTTGCTGGCGTTTTTCCATAGGCTCCGCCCCCCTGACGAGCATCACAAAAATCGACGCTCA
AGTCAGAGGTGGCGAAACCCGACAGGACTATAAAGATACCAGGCGTTTCCCCCTGGAAGCTCCCTCGTGC
GCTCTCCTGTTCCGACCCTGCCGCTTACCGGATACCTGTCCGCCTTTCTCCCTTCGGGAAGCGTGGCGCT
TTCTCATAGCTCACGCTGTAGGTATCTCAGTTCGGTGTAGGTCGTTCGCTCCAAGCTGGGCTGTGTGCAC
GAACCCCCCGTTCAGCCCGACCGCTGCGCCTTATCCGGTAACTATCGTCTTGAGTCCAACCCGGTAAGAC
ACGACTTATCGCCACTGGCAGCAGCCACTGGTAACAGGATTAGCAGAGCGAGGTATGTAGGCGGTGCTAC
AGAGTTCTTGAAGTGGTGGCCTAACTACGGCTACACTAGAAGAACAGTATTTGGTATCTGCGCTCTGCTG
AAGCCAGTTACCTTCGGAAAAAGAGTTGGTAGCTCTTGATCCGGCAAACAAACCACCGCTGGTAGCGGTG
GTTTTTTTGTTTGCAAGCAGCAGATTACGCGCAGAAAAAAAGGATCTCAAGAAGATCCTTTGATCTTTTC
TACGGGGTCTGACGCTCAGTGGAACGAAAACTCACGTTAAGGGATTTTGGTCATGAGATTATCAAAAAGG
ATCTTCACCTAGATCCTTTTAAATTAAAAATGAAGTTTTAAATCAATCTAAAGTATATATGAGTAAACTT
GGTCTGACAGTTACCAATGCTTAATCAGTGAGGCACCTATCTCAGCGATCTGTCTATTTCGTTCATCCAT
AGTTGCCTGACTCCCCGTCGTGTAGATAACTACGATACGGGAGGGCTTACCATCTGGCCCCAGTGCTGCA
ATGATACCGCGAGACCCACGCTCACCGGCTCCAGATTTATCAGCAATAAACCAGCCAGCCGGAAGGGCCG
AGCGCAGAAGTGGTCCTGCAACTTTATCCGCCTCCATCCAGTCTATTAATTGTTGCCGGGAAGCTAGAGT
AAGTAGTTCGCCAGTTAATAGTTTGCGCAACGTTGTTGCCATTGCTACAGGCATCGTGGTGTCACGCTCG
TCGTTTGGTATGGCTTCATTCAGCTCCGGTTCCCAACGATCAAGGCGAGTTACATGATCCCCCATGTTGT
GCAAAAAAGCGGTTAGCTCCTTCGGTCCTCCGATCGTTGTCAGAAGTAAGTTGGCCGCAGTGTTATCACT
CATGGTTATGGCAGCACTGCATAATTCTCTTACTGTCATGCCATCCGTAAGATGCTTTTCTGTGACTGGT
GAGTACTCAACCAAGTCATTCTGAGAATAGTGTATGCGGCGACCGAGTTGCTCTTGCCCGGCGTCAATAC
GGGATAATACCGCGCCACATAGCAGAACTTTAAAAGTGCTCATCATTGGAAAACGTTCTTCGGGGCGAAA
ACTCTCAAGGATCTTACCGCTGTTGAGATCCAGTTCGATGTAACCCACTCGTGCACCCAACTGATCTTCA
GCATCTTTTACTTTCACCAGCGTTTCTGGGTGAGCAAAAACAGGAAGGCAAAATGCCGCAAAAAAGGGAA
TAAGGGCGACACGGAAATGTTGAATACTCATACTCTTCCTTTTTCAATATTATTGAAGCATTTATCAGGG
TTATTGTCTCATGAGCGGATACATATTTGAATGTATTTAGAAAAATAAACAAATAGGGGTTCCGCGCACA
TTTCCCCGAAAAGTGCCACCTGATGCGGTGTGAAATACCGCACAGATGCGTAAGGAGAAAATACCGCATC
AGGAAATTGTAAGCGTTAATATTTTGTTAAAATTCGCGTTAAATTTTTGTTAAATCAGCTCATTTTTTAA
CCAATAGGCCGAAATCGGCAAAATCCCTTATAAATCAAAAGAATAGACCGAGATAGGGT
[37 nt withheld, positions 2090-2126]
AAAGAACGTGGACTCCAACGTCAAAGG
[49 nt withheld, positions 2154-2202]
T
[91 nt withheld, positions 2204-2294]
G
[124 nt withheld, positions 2296-2419]
CCATTCGCCATTCAGGCTGCGCAACTGTTGGGAAGGGCGATCGGTGCGGGCCTCTTCGCTATTACGCCAG
CTGGCGAAAGGGGGATGTGCTGCAAGGCGATTAAGTTGGGTAACGCCAGGGTTTTCCCAGTCACGACGTT
GTAAAACGACGGCCAGTGAATTGTAATACGACTCACTATAGGGCGAATTGGGCCCGACGTCGCATGCTCC
CGGCCGCCATGGCGGCCGCGGGAATTCGATTACATGGGGACAGATTTAGCCTACAACTTTGTCTTCAAAG
TGGTTTTAATTGGAGAATCAGGGGTTGGAAAGAGCAACCTGCTGTCAAGGTTTACCAAAAACGAGTTCAA
CCATGACAGTCGCACCACTATTGGCGTGGAGTTCAGCACTCGCTCTGTTCAGGTGGACAGTATCACCATC
AAAGCCCAGATCTGGGACACTGCGGGTCTAGAGCGCTACAGGGCCATCACCTCAGCGTATTACAGAGGAG
CAGTGGGTGCGCTGCTGGTCTATGACATCACCAAACACCTGACCTATGAGAGCGTGGAGCGCTGGCTGAA
GGAACTGTATGATCACGCTGATCCTCATATCGTGGTCATGCTGGTGGGCAATAAAAATGACCTGGCAACT
GTGCGCACTGTACCCACCGAGGAGGCCAAAGACTTTGCAGATGCCAATGGCTTACTTTTTATGGAGACTT
CAGCATTAGAGTCGACTAATGTTGAATCTGCTTTCCTCGAAGTTCTAACAGCAATACACCAGAAAGTTGC
TAGTAAAGAAGTGACCAGAGGCTCGATCAGCGCCGTGACTCTTGGACAGACACACGGTCCGTCCAGGGAA
TTCCAGGAGAGCCGAAGCTGCTGCAAAAACTCCTGAACACACCAGAGGACAAATCACTAGTGAATTCGCG
GCCGCCTGCAGGTCGACCATATGGGAGAGCTCCCAACGCGTTGGATGCATAGCTTGAGTATTCTATAGTG
TCACCTAAATAGCTTGGCGTAATCATGGTCATAGCTGTTTCCTGTGTGAAATTGTTATCCGCTCACAATT
CCACACAACATACGAGCCGGAAGCATAAAGTGTAAAGCCTGGGGTGCCTAATGAGTGAGCTAACTCACAT
TAATTGCGTTGCGCTCACTGCCCGCTTTCCAGTCGGGAAACCTGTCGTGCCAGCTGCATTAATGAATCGG
CCAACGCGCGGGGAGAGGCGGTTTGCGTATTGGGCGCTCTTCCGCTTCCTCGCTCACT
